Addgene plasmid #53144: pSUPERretro-Sirt7 shRNA1
Purpose: shRNAi vector for Sirt7
Depositing lab: Katrin Chua. Depositing organization: Stanford University. Publication: SIRT7 links H3K18 deacetylation to maintenance of oncogenic transformation. Barber MF, Michishita-Kioi E, Xi Y, Tasselli L, Kioi M, Moqtaderi Z, Tennen RI, Paredes S, Young NL, Chen K, Struhl K, Garcia BA, Gozani O, Li W, Chua KF. Nature. 2012 Jul 5;487(7405):114-8. doi: 10.1038/nature11043. PubMed 22722849.
Backbone
  Vector backbone: pSUPERretro
  Backbone manufacturer: OligoEngine
  Vector type: Mammalian Expression, Retroviral, RNAi
  Selectable markers: Puromycin
Growth in bacteria
  Bacterial resistance: Ampicillin, 100 μg/mL
  Growth temperature: 37°C
  Growth strain: DH5alpha
  Copy number: Unknown
Gene/Insert
  Gene/Insert name: Sirt7 (alt name: sirtuin 7)
  gRNA/shRNA sequence: cacctttctgtgagaacggaa
  Promoter: H1 RNA polymerase III
  Cloning method: Restriction Enzyme; 5′ cloning site HindIII (not destroyed); 3′ cloning site BglII (not destroyed)
  Sequencing primers: 5′ pLXSN5'
Terms and licenses: Academic/Nonprofit Terms; Industry Terms: Not Available to Industry
How to cite: pSUPERretro-Sirt7 shRNA1 was a gift from Katrin Chua (Addgene plasmid # 53144 ; http://n2t.net/addgene:53144 ; RRID:Addgene_53144)
