[The description below was written by a language model from this plasmid's Addgene catalogue record.]
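Description:
pSUPERretro-Sirt7 shRNA1 is a retroviral RNA interference vector built on the commercial pSUPERretro backbone and designed to knock down sirtuin 7 (Sirt7) in mammalian cells. It is propagated in E. coli under ampicillin selection, and carries a puromycin marker for selecting mammalian cells that have taken up the construct. The copy number is listed as unknown. No feature table accompanies the record, so the replication origin, the retroviral long terminal repeats, the packaging signal and the promoter driving the puromycin marker are not individually documented here.

The payload is a short hairpin RNA cassette targeting a 21-nucleotide stretch of the Sirt7 transcript, cloned by restriction digestion between HindIII and BglII sites, both of which are recorded as retained. Expression is driven by the H1 promoter, an RNA polymerase III promoter well suited to producing small, defined transcripts. The hairpin transcript is processed by the cellular RNAi machinery into a small interfering RNA that directs degradation of the target mRNA. As a retroviral vector, the plasmid can be introduced into packaging cells to produce viral particles. These integrate the shRNA cassette and puromycin marker into the genome of transduced cells, allowing stable, long-term knockdown rather than transient silencing.

The record does not state the species of the targeted Sirt7 gene. The "shRNA1" designation suggests it is one of several independent hairpins against the same target. The associated publication concerns the role of SIRT7 in H3K18 deacetylation and the maintenance of oncogenic transformation, consistent with use in loss-of-function studies of that protein.
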