>Addgene plasmid #53144 | pSUPERretro-Sirt7 shRNA1 | addgene partial sequence | sequence record 83876 | pLXSN5 5'-CCCTTGAACCTCCTCGTTCGACC-3'
CTCCTTCTCTAGGCGCCGGAATTAGATCGATCTCTCGAGGTCGACGGTATCGATAAGCTTAAAAACACCT
TTCTGTGAGAACGGAATCTCTTGAATTCCGTTCTCACAGAAAGGTGGGGGATCTGTGGTCTCATACAGAA
CTTATAAGATTCCCAAATCCAAAGACATTTCACGTTTATGGTGATTTCCCAGAACACATAGCGACATGCA
AATATTGCAGGGCGCCACTCCCCTGTCCCTCACAGCCATCTTCCTGCCAGGGCGCACGCGCGCTGGGTGT
TCCCGCCTAGTGACACTGGGCCCGCGATTCCTTGGAGCGGGTTGATGACGTCAGCGTTCGAATTCTACCG
GGTAGGGGAGGCGCTTTTCCCAAGGCAGTCTGGAGCATGCGCTTTAGCAGCCCCGCTGGGCACTTGGCGC
TACACAAGTGGCCTCTGGCCTCGCACACATTCCACATCCACCGGTAGGCGCCAACCGGCTCCGTTCTTTG
GTGGCCCCTTCGCGCCACCTTCTACTCCTCCCCTAGTCAGGAAGTTCCCCCCCGCCCCGCAGCTCGCGTC
GTGCAGGACGTGACAAATGGAAGTAGCACGTCTCACTAGTCTCGTGCAGATGGACAGCACCGCTGAGCAA
TGGAAGCGGGTAGGCCTTTGGGGCAGCGGCCAATAGCAGCTTTGCTCCTTCGCTTTCTGGGCTCAGAGGC
TGGGAAGGGGTGGGTCCGGGGGCGGGCTCAGGGGCGGGCTCAGGGGCGGGGCGGGCGCCCGAAGGTCCTC
